>Addgene plasmid #30725 | pCS2-F2-GGC | depositor partial sequence | sequence record 14135 | Author sequence
GGTACCCGCCCATATGCTTGCCCTGTCGAGTCCTGTGACCGCCGCTTCAGCCGTAGCGACGCGCTCACCC
GCCACATCCGGATTCACACAGGCCAGAAGCCCTTCCAGTGTCGCATCTGCATGCGTAACTTCAGTGACCG
TTCTCACCTTGCCCGTCACATCCGCACCCACACAGGCGAGAAGCCTTTTGCATGCGACATCTGCGGCAGG
AAGTTCGCGCGCAGCGACGCGCTCAGGAAGCACACCAAGATCCACACAGGTGGATCC
