>Addgene plasmid #30725 | pCS2-F2-GGC | addgene partial sequence | sequence record 36386 | SP6 5'-ATTTAGGTGACACTATAG-3'
GATCTGCCACCATGGCTCCAAAGAAGAAGCGTAAGGTAGACTACAAAGACCATGACGGTGATTATAAAGA
TCATGACATCGATTACAAGGATGACGATGACAAGGGTACCCGCCCATATGCTTGCCCTGTCGAGTCCTGT
GACCGCCGCTTCAGCCGTAGCGACGCGCTCACCCGCCACATCCGGATTCACACAGGCCAGAAGCCCTTCC
AGTGTCGCATCTGCATGCGTAACTTCAGTGACCGTTCTCACCTTGCCCGTCACATCCGCACCCACACAGG
CGAGAAGCCTTTTGCATGCGACATCTGCGGCAGGAAGTTCGCGCGCAGCGACGCGCTCAGGAAGCACACC
AAGATCCACACAGGTGGATCCCAACTAGTCAAAAGTGAACTGGAGGAGAAGAAATCTGAACTTCGTCATA
AATTGAAATATGTGCCTCATGAATATATTGAATTAATTGAAATTGCCAGAAATTCCACTCAGGATAGAAT
TCTTGAAATGAAGGTAATGGAATTTTTTATGAAAGTTTATGGATATAGAGGTAAACATTTGGGTGGATCA
AGGAAACCGGACGGAGCAATTTATACTGTCGGATCTCCTATTGATTACGGTGTGATCGTGGATACTAAAG
CTTATAGCGGAGGTTATAATCTGCCAATTGGCCAAGC
