[The description below was written by a language model from this plasmid's Addgene catalogue record.]
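Description:
pCS2-F2-GGC is a small, high-copy bacterial plasmid built on a modified pCS2 backbone (about 2.9 kb without insert) and catalogued as an mRNA production vector. It is propagated in standard E. coli cloning strains under ampicillin selection. The record does not list the origin of replication or the promoter elements. However, an SP6 primer is given as the 5′ sequencing primer, which fits the usual pCS2 arrangement where an SP6 phage promoter upstream of the cloning site allows in vitro transcription of the insert.

The payload is a 267 bp insert named "F2 GGC", cloned between KpnI and XbaI sites that both remain intact, so the fragment can be excised or exchanged. It carries an N-terminal FLAG epitope tag for immunodetection. The record does not define the insert further. The name and the associated work on modularly assembled zinc-finger nucleases in zebrafish suggest that it encodes a zinc-finger module for the finger 2 position of an array, with specificity for the DNA triplet GGC. This reading is inferred from the name rather than stated explicitly.

In that context the plasmid most likely belongs to an archive of single-finger modules that are combined into multi-finger DNA-binding domains, which are then fused to a nuclease domain and expressed from injected mRNA for targeted gene disruption in zebrafish embryos. The record lists no nuclease domain in this construct, and no feature table was supplied, so the details of the modified backbone cannot be confirmed here.
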