Addgene plasmid #30725: pCS2-F2-GGC
Depositing lab: Nathan Lawson & Scot Wolfe. Depositing organization: University of Massachusetts, Worcester. Publication: Evaluation and application of modularly assembled zinc-finger nucleases in zebrafish. Zhu C, Smith T, McNulty J, Rayla AL, Lakshmanan A, Siekmann AF, Buffardi M, Meng X, Shin J, Padmanabhan A, Cifuentes D, Giraldez AJ, Look AT, Epstein JA, Lawson ND, Wolfe SA. Development. 2011 Oct;138(20):4555-64. 10.1242/dev.066779 PubMed 21937602.
Backbone
  Vector backbone: pCS2 (modified)
  Backbone size w/o insert (bp): 2877
  Vector type: mRNA production
Growth in bacteria
  Bacterial resistance: Ampicillin, 100 μg/mL
  Growth temperature: 37°C
  Growth strain: DH5alpha
  Growth instructions: XL1Blue
  Copy number: High Copy
Gene/Insert
  Gene/Insert name: F2 GGC
  Insert size (bp): 267
  Tag / fusion protein: FLAG (N terminal on insert)
  Cloning method: Restriction Enzyme; 5′ cloning site KpnI (not destroyed); 3′ cloning site XbalI (not destroyed)
  Sequencing primers: 5′ SP6; 3′ attaaccctcactaaaggga
Terms and licenses: Academic/Nonprofit Terms; Industry Terms: Not Available to Industry
How to cite: pCS2-F2-GGC was a gift from Nathan Lawson & Scot Wolfe (Addgene plasmid # 30725 ; http://n2t.net/addgene:30725 ; RRID:Addgene_30725)
